>Addgene plasmid #35175 | FLAG-Pol-II WT | addgene full sequence | sequence record 156263 | Addgene NGS Result
GACGGATCGGGAGATCTCCCGATCCCCTATGGTGCACTCTCAGTACAATCTGCTCTGATGCCGCATAGTT
AAGCCAGTATCTGCTCCCTGCTTGTGTGTTGGAGGTCGCTGAGTAGTGCGCGAGCAAAATTTAAGCTACA
ACAAGGCAAGGCTTGACCGACAATTGCATGAAGAATCTGCTTAGGGTTAGGCGTTTTGCGCTGCTTCGCG
ATGTACGGGCCAGATATACGCGTTGACATTGATTATTGACTAGTTATTAATAGTAATCAATTACGGGGTC
ATTAGTTCATAGCCCATATATGGAGTTCCGCGTTACATAACTTACGGTAAATGGCCCGCCTGGCTGACCG
CCCAACGACCCCCGCCCATTGACGTCAATAATGACGTATGTTCCCATAGTAACGCCAATAGGGACTTTCC
ATTGACGTCAATGGGTGGAGTATTTACGGTAAACTGCCCACTTGGCAGTACATCAAGTGTATCATATGCC
AAGTACGCCCCCTATTGACGTCAATGACGGTAAATGGCCCGCCTGGCATTATGCCCAGTACATGACCTTA
TGGGACTTTCCTACTTGGCAGTACATCTACGTATTAGTCATCGCTATTACCATGGTGATGCGGTTTTGGC
AGTACATCAATGGGCGTGGATAGCGGTTTGACTCACGGGGATTTCCAAGTCTCCACCCCATTGACGTCAA
TGGGAGTTTGTTTTGGCACCAAAATCAACGGGACTTTCCAAAATGTCGTAACAACTCCGCCCCATTGACG
CAAATGGGCGGTAGGCGTGTACGGTGGGAGGTCTATATAAGCAGAGCTCTCTGGCTAACTAGAGAACCCA
CTGCTTACTGGCTTATCGAAATTAATACGACTCACTATAGGGAGACCCAAGCTGGCTAGGACCATGGACT
ACAAGGACGACGATGACAAGGCTAGCATGCACGGGGGTGGCCCCCCCTCGGGGGACAGCGCATGCCCGCT
GCGCACCATCAAGAGAGTCCAGTTCGGAGTCCTGAGTCCGGATGAACTGAAGCGAATGTCTGTGACGGAG
GGTGGCATCAAATACCCAGAGACGACTGAGGGAGGCCGCCCCAAGCTTGGGGGGCTGATGGACCCGAGGC
AGGGGGTGATTGAGCGGACTGGCCGCTGCCAAACATGTGCAGGAAACATGACAGAGTGTCCTGGCCACTT
TGGCCACATTGAACTGGCCAAGCCTGTGTTTCACGTGGGCTTCCTGGTGAAGACAATGAAAGTTTTGCGC
TGTGTCTGCTTCTTCTGCTCCAAACTGCTTGTGGACTCTAACAACCCAAAGATCAAGGATATCCTGGCTA
AGTCCAAGGGACAGCCCAAGAAGCGGCTCACACATGTCTACGACCTTTGCAAGGGCAAAAACATATGCGA
GGGTGGGGAGGAGATGGACAACAAGTTCGGTGTGGAACAACCTGAGGGTGACGAGGATCTGACCAAAGAA
AAGGGCCATGGTGGCTGTGGGCGGTACCAGCCCAGGATCCGGCGTTCTGGCCTAGAGCTGTATGCGGAAT
GGAAGCACGTTAATGAGGACTCTCAGGAGAAGAAGATCCTGCTGAGTCCAGAGCGAGTGCATGAGATCTT
CAAACGCATCTCAGATGAGGAGTGTTTTGTGCTGGGCATGGAGCCCCGCTATGCACGGCCAGAGTGGATG
ATTGTCACAGTGCTGCCTGTGCCCCCGCTCTCCGTGCGGCCTGCTGTTGTGATGCAGGGCTCTGCCCGTA
ACCAGGATGACCTGACTCACAAACTGGCTGACATCGTGAAGATCAACAATCAGCTGCGGCGCAATGAGCA
GAACGGCGCAGCGGCCCATGTCATTGCAGAGGATGTGAAGCTCCTCCAGTTCCATGTGGCCACCATGGTG
GACAATGAGCTGCCTGGCTTGCCCCGTGCCATGCAGAAGTCTGGGCGTCCCCTCAAGTCCCTGAAGCAGC
GGTTGAAGGGCAAGGAAGGCCGGGTGCGAGGGAACCTGATGGGCAAAAGAGTGGACTTCTCGGCCCGTAC
TGTCATCACCCCCGACCCCAACCTCTCCATTGACCAGGTTGGCGTGCCCCGCTCCATTGCTGCCAACATG
ACCTTTGCGGAGATTGTCACCCCCTTCAACATTGACAGACTTCAAGAACTAGTGCGCAGGGGGAACAGCC
AGTACCCAGGCGCCAAGTACATCATCCGAGACAATGGTGATCGCATTGACTTGCGTTTCCACCCCAAGCC
CAGTGACCTTCACCTGCAGACCGGCTATAAGGTGGAACGGCACATGTGTGATGGGGACATTGTTATCTTC
AACCGGCAGCCAACTCTGCACAAAATGTCCATGATGGGGCATCGGGTCCGCATTCTCCCATGGTCTACCT
TTCGCTTGAATCTTAGCGTGACAACTCCGTACAATGCAGACTTTGACGGGGATGAGATGAACTTGCACCT
GCCACAGTCTCTGGAGACGCGAGCAGAGATCCAGGAGCTGGCCATGGTTCCTCGCATGATTGTCACCCCC
CAGAGCAATCGGCCTGTCATGGGTATTGTGCAGGACACACTCACAGCAGTGCGCAAATTCACCAAGAGAG
ACGTCTTCCTGGAGCGGGGTGAAGTGATGAACCTCCTGATGTTCCTGTCGACGTGGGATGGGAAGGTCCC
ACAGCCGGCCATCCTAAAGCCCCGGCCCCTGTGGACAGGCAAGCAAATCTTCTCCCTCATCATACCTGGT
CACATCAATTGTATCCGTACCCACAGCACCCATCCCGATGATGAAGACAGTGGCCCTTACAAGCACATCT
CTCCTGGGGACACCAAGGTGGTGGTGGAGAATGGGGAGCTGATCATGGGCATCCTGTGTAAGAAGTCTCT
GGGCACGTCAGCTGGCTCCCTGGTCCACATCTCCTACCTAGAGATGGGTCATGACATCACTCGCCTCTTC
TACTCCAACATTCAGACTGTCATTAACAACTGGCTCCTCATCGAGGGTCATACTATTGGCATTGGGGACT
CCATTGCTGATTCTAAGACTTACCAGGACATTCAGAACACTATTAAGAAGGCCAAGCAGGACGTAATAGA
GGTCATCGAGAAGGCACACAACAATGAGCTGGAGCCCACCCCAGGGAACACTCTGCGGCAGACGTTTGAG
AATCAGGTGAACCGCATTCTTAACGATGCCCGAGACAAGACTGGCTCCTCTGCTCAGAAATCCCTGTCTG
AATACAACAACTTCAAGTCTATGGTCGTGTCCGGAGCTAAAGGTTCCAAGATTAACATCTCCCAGGTCAT
TGCTGTCGTTGGACAGCAGGACGTCGAGGGCAAGCGGATTCCATTTGGCTTCAAGCACCGGACTCTGCCT
CACTTCATCAAGGATGACTACGGGCCTGAGAGCCGTGGCTTTGTGGAGAACTCCTACCTAGCCGGCCTCA
CACCCACTGAGTTCTTTTTCCACGCCATGGGGGGTCGTGAGGGGCTCATTGACACGGCTGTCAAGACTGC
TGAGACTGGATACATCCAGCGGCGGCTGATCAAGTCCATGGAGTCAGTGATGGTGAAGTACGACGCGACT
GTGCGGAACTCCATCAACCAGGTGGTGCAGCTGCGCTACGGCGAAGACGGCCTGGCAGGCGAGAGCGTTG
AGTTCCAGAACCTGGCTACGCTTAAGCCTTCCAACAAGGCTTTTGAGAAGAAGTTCCGCTTTGATTATAC
CAATGAGAGGGCCCTGCGGCGCACTCTGCAGGAGGACCTGGTGAAGGACGTGCTGAGCAACGCACACATC
CAGAACGAGTTGGAGCGGGAATTTGAGCGGATGCGGGAGGATCGGGAGGTGCTCAGGGTCATCTTCCCAA
CTGGAGACAGCAAGGTCGTCCTCCCCTGTAACCTGCTGCGGATGATCTGGAATGCTCAGAAAATCTTCCA
CATCAACCCACGCCTTCCCTCCGACCTGCACCCCATCAAAGTGGTGGAGGGAGTCAAGGAATTGAGCAAG
AAGCTGGTGATTGTGAATGGGGATGACCCACTAAGTCGACAGGCCCAGGAAAATGCCACGCTGCTCTTCA
ACATCCACCTGCGGTCCACGTTGTGTTCCCGCCGCATGGCAGAGGAGTTTCGGCTCAGTGGGGAGGCCTT
CGACTGGCTGCTTGGGGAGATTGAGTCCAAGTTCAACCAAGCCATTGCGCATCCCGGGGAAATGGTGGGG
GCTCTGGCTGCGCAGTCCCTTGGAGAACCTGCCACCCAGATGACCTTGAATACCTTCCACTATGCTGGTG
TGTCTGCCAAGAATGTGACGCTGGGTGTGCCCCGACTTAAGGAGCTCATCAACATTTCCAAGAAGCCAAA
GACTCCTTCGCTTACTGTCTTCCTGTTGGGCCAGTCCGCTCGAGATGCTGAGAGAGCCAAGGATATTCTG
TGCCGTCTGGAGCATACAACGTTGAGGAAGGTGACTGCCAACACAGCCATCTACTATGACCCCAACCCCC
AGAGCACGGTGGTGGCAGAGGATCAGGAATGGGTGAATGTCTACTATGAAATGCCTGACTTTGATGTGGC
CCGAATCTCCCCCTGGCTGTTGCGGGTGGAGCTGGATCGGAAGCACATGACTGACCGGAAGCTCACCATG
GAGCAGATTGCTGAAAAGATCAATGCTGGTTTTGGTGACGACTTGAACTGCATCTTTAATGATGACAATG
CAGAGAAGCTGGTGCTCCGTATTCGCATCATGAACAGCGATGAGAACAAGATGCAAGAGGAGGAAGAGGT
GGTGGACAAGATGGATGATGATGTCTTCCTGCGCTGCATCGAGTCCAACATGCTGACAGATATGACCCTG
CAGGGCATCGAGCAGATCAGCAAGGTGTACATGCACTTGCCACAGACAGACAACAAGAAGAAGATCATCA
TCACGGAGGATGGGGAATTCAAGGCCCTGCAGGAGTGGATCCTGGAGACGGACGGCGTGAGCTTGATGCG
GGTGCTGAGTGAGAAGGACGTGGACCCCGTACGCACCACGTCCAATGACATTGTGGAGATCTTCACGGTG
CTGGGCATTGAAGCCGTGCGGAAGGCCCTGGAGCGGGAGCTGTACCACGTCATCTCCTTTGATGGCTCCT
ATGTCAATTACCGACACTTGGCTCTCTTGTGTGATACCATGACCTGTCGTGGCCACTTGATGGCCATCAC
CCGACACGGAGTCAACCGCCAGGACACAGGACCACTCATGAAGTGTTCCTTTGAGGAAACGGTGGACGTG
CTTATGGAAGCAGCCGCACACGGTGAGAGTGACCCCATGAAGGGGGTCTCTGAGAATATCATGCTGGGCC
AGCTGGCTCCGGCCGGCACTGGCTGCTTTGACCTCCTGCTTGATGCAGAGAAGTGCAAGTATGGCATGGA
GATCCCCACCAATATCCCCGGCCTGGGGGCTGCTGGACCCACCGGCATGTTCTTTGGTTCAGCACCCAGT
CCCATGGGTGGAATCTCTCCTGCCATGACACCTTGGAACCAGGGTGCAACCCCTGCCTATGGCGCCTGGT
CCCCCAGTGTTGGGAGTGGAATGACCCCAGGGGCAGCCGGCTTCTCTCCCAGTGCTGCGTCAGATGCCAG
CGGCTTCAGCCCAGGTTACTCCCCTGCCTGGTCTCCCACACCGGGCTCCCCGGGGTCCCCAGGTCCCTCA
AGCCCCTACATCCCTTCACCAGGTGGTGCCATGTCTCCCAGCTACTCGCCAACGTCACCTGCCTACGAGC
CCCGCTCTCCTGGGGGCTACACACCCCAGAGTCCCTCTTATTCCCCCACTTCACCCTCCTACTCCCCTAC
CTCTCCATCCTATTCTCCAACCAGTCCCAACTATAGTCCCACATCACCCAGCTATTCGCCAACGTCACCC
AGCTACTCACCGACCTCTCCCAGCTACTCACCCACCTCTCCCAGCTACTCGCCCACCTCTCCCAGCTACT
CGCCCACCTCTCCCAGCTACTCACCCACTTCCCCTAGCTACTCGCCCACTTCCCCTAGCTACTCGCCAAC
GTCTCCCAGCTACTCGCCGACATCTCCCAGCTACTCGCCAACTTCACCCAGCTATTCTCCCACTTCTCCC
AGCTACTCACCTACCTCTCCAAGCTATTCACCCACCTCCCCCAGCTACTCACCCACTTCCCCAAGTTACT
CACCCACCAGCCCGAACTATTCTCCAACCAGTCCCAATTACACCCCAACATCACCCAGCTACAGCCCGAC
ATCACCCAGCTATTCACCTACTAGTCCCAACTACACACCTACCAGCCCTAACTACAGCCCAACCTCTCCA
AGCTACTCTCCAACATCACCCAGCTATTCCCCGACCTCACCAAGTTACTCCCCTTCCAGCCCACGATACA
CACCACAGTCTCCAACCTATACCCCAAGCTCACCCAGCTACAGCCCCAGCTCGCCCAGCTACAGCCCAAC
CTCACCCAAGTACACCCCAACCAGTCCTTCTTACAGTCCCAGCTCCCCAGAGTATACCCCAACCTCTCCC
AAGTACTCACCTACCAGTCCCAAATATTCACCCACCTCTCCCAAGTACTCGCCTACCAGTCCCACCTATT
CACCCACCACCCCAAAATACTCCCCAACATCTCCTACTTATTCCCCAACCTCTCCAGTCTACACCCCAAC
CTCTCCCAAGTACTCACCTACTAGCCCCACTTACTCGCCCACTTCCCCCAAGTACTCGCCCACCAGCCCC
ACCTACTCGCCCACCTCCCCCAAAGGCTCAACCTACTCTCCCACTTCCCCTGGTTACTCGCCCACCAGCC
CCACCTACAGTCTCACAAGCCCGGCTATCAGCCCGGATGACAGTGACGAGGAGAACGCTAGCTAGGGGTC
CCCAGGTCCCTCAAGCCCCTACATCCCTTCACCAGGTGGCGCCATGTAGTCTAGACTCGAGCGGCCGCCA
CTGTGCTGGATATCTGCAGAATTCCACCACACTGGACTAGTGGATCCGAGCTCGGTACCAAGCTTAAGTT
TAAACCGCTGATCAGCCTCGACTGTGCCTTCTAGTTGCCAGCCATCTGTTGTTTGCCCCTCCCCCGTGCC
TTCCTTGACCCTGGAAGGTGCCACTCCCACTGTCCTTTCCTAATAAAATGAGGAAATTGCATCGCATTGT
CTGAGTAGGTGTCATTCTATTCTGGGGGGTGGGGTGGGGCAGGACAGCAAGGGGGAGGATTGGGAAGACA
ATAGCAGGCATGCTGGGGATGCGGTGGGCTCTATGGCTTCTGAGGCGGAAAGAACCAGCTGGGGCTCTAG
GGGGTATCCCC
[124 nt withheld, positions 7292-7415]
C
[91 nt withheld, positions 7417-7507]
A
[49 nt withheld, positions 7509-7557]
CCTTTGACGTTGGAGTCCACGTTCTTT
[37 nt withheld, positions 7585-7621]
ACCCTATCTCGGTCTATTCTTTTGATTTATAAGGGATTTTGCCGATTTCGGCCTATTGGTTAAAAAATGA
GCTGATTTAACAAAAATTTAACGCGAATTAATTCTGTGGAATGTGTGTCAGTTAGGGTGTGGAAAGTCCC
CAGGCTCCCCAGCAGGCAGAAGTATGCAAAGCATGCATCTCAATTAGTCAGCAACCAGGTGTGGAAAGTC
CCCAGGCTCCCCAGCAGGCAGAAGTATGCAAAGCATGCATCTCAATTAGTCAGCAACCATAGTCCCGCCC
CTAACTCCGCCCATCCCGCCCCTAACTCCGCCCAGTTCCGCCCATTCTCCGCCCCATGGCTGACTAATTT
TTTTTATTTATGCAGAGGCCGAGGCCGCCTCTGCCTCTGAGCTATTCCAGAAGTAGTGAGGAGGCTTTTT
TGGAGGCCTAGGCTTTTGCAAAAAGCTCCCGGGAGCTTGTATATCCATTTTCGGATCTGATCAGCACGTG
TTGACAATTAATCATCGGCATAGTATATCGGCATAGTATAATACGACAAGGTGAGGAACTAAACCATGGC
CAAGTTGACCAGTGCCGTTCCGGTGCTCACCGCGCGCGACGTCGCCGGAGCGGTCGAGTTCTGGACCGAC
CGGCTCGGGTTCTCCCGGGACTTCGTGGAGGACGACTTCGCCGGTGTGGTCCGGGACGACGTGACCCTGT
TCATCAGCGCGGTCCAGGACCAGGTGGTGCCGGACAACACCCTGGCCTGGGTGTGGGTGCGCGGCCTGGA
CGAGCTGTACGCCGAGTGGTCGGAGGTCGTGTCCACGAACTTCCGGGACGCCTCCGGGCCGGCCATGACC
GAGATCGGCGAGCAGCCGTGGGGGCGGGAGTTCGCCCTGCGCGACCCGGCCGGCAACTGCGTGCACTTCG
TGGCCGAGGAGCAGGACTGACACGTGCTACGAGATTTCGATTCCACCGCCGCCTTCTATGAAAGGTTGGG
CTTCGGAATCGTTTTCCGGGACGCCGGCTGGATGATCCTCCAGCGCGGGGATCTCATGCTGGAGTTCTTC
GCCCACCCCAACTTGTTTATTGCAGCTTATAATGGTTACAAATAAAGCAATAGCATCACAAATTTCACAA
ATAAAGCATTTTTTTCACTGCATTCTAGTTGTGGTTTGTCCAAACTCATCAATGTATCTTATCATGTCTG
TATACCGTCGACCTCTAGCTAGAGCTTGGCGTAATCATGGTCATAGCTGTTTCCTGTGTGAAATTGTTAT
CCGCTCACAATTCCACACAACATACGAGCCGGAAGCATAAAGTGTAAAGCCTGGGGTGCCTAATGAGTGA
GCTAACTCACATTAATTGCGTTGCGCTCACTGCCCGCTTTCCAGTCGGGAAACCTGTCGTGCCAGCTGCA
TTAATGAATCGGCCAACGCGCGGGGAGAGGCGGTTTGCGTATTGGGCGCTCTTCCGCTTCCTCGCTCACT
GACTCGCTGCGCTCGGTCGTTCGGCTGCGGCGAGCGGTATCAGCTCACTCAAAGGCGGTAATACGGTTAT
CCACAGAATCAGGGGATAACGCAGGAAAGAACATGTGAGCAAAAGGCCAGCAAAAGGCCAGGAACCGTAA
AAAGGCCGCGTTGCTGGCGTTTTTCCATAGGCTCCGCCCCCCTGACGAGCATCACAAAAATCGACGCTCA
AGTCAGAGGTGGCGAAACCCGACAGGACTATAAAGATACCAGGCGTTTCCCCCTGGAAGCTCCCTCGTGC
GCTCTCCTGTTCCGACCCTGCCGCTTACCGGATACCTGTCCGCCTTTCTCCCTTCGGGAAGCGTGGCGCT
TTCTCATAGCTCACGCTGTAGGTATCTCAGTTCGGTGTAGGTCGTTCGCTCCAAGCTGGGCTGTGTGCAC
GAACCCCCCGTTCAGCCCGACCGCTGCGCCTTATCCGGTAACTATCGTCTTGAGTCCAACCCGGTAAGAC
ACGACTTATCGCCACTGGCAGCAGCCACTGGTAACAGGATTAGCAGAGCGAGGTATGTAGGCGGTGCTAC
AGAGTTCTTGAAGTGGTGGCCTAACTACGGCTACACTAGAAGAACAGTATTTGGTATCTGCGCTCTGCTG
AAGCCAGTTACCTTCGGAAAAAGAGTTGGTAGCTCTTGATCCGGCAAACAAACCACCGCTGGTAGCGGTG
GTTTTTTTGTTTGCAAGCAGCAGATTACGCGCAGAAAAAAAGGATCTCAAGAAGATCCTTTGATCTTTTC
TACGGGGTCTGACGCTCAGTGGAACGAAAACTCACGTTAAGGGATTTTGGTCATGAGATTATCAAAAAGG
ATCTTCACCTAGATCCTTTTAAATTAAAAATGAAGTTTTAAATCAATCTAAAGTATATATGAGTAAACTT
GGTCTGACAGTTACCAATGCTTAATCAGTGAGGCACCTATCTCAGCGATCTGTCTATTTCGTTCATCCAT
AGTTGCCTGACTCCCCGTCGTGTAGATAACTACGATACGGGAGGGCTTACCATCTGGCCCCAGTGCTGCA
ATGATACCGCGAGACCCACGCTCACCGGCTCCAGATTTATCAGCAATAAACCAGCCAGCCGGAAGGGCCG
AGCGCAGAAGTGGTCCTGCAACTTTATCCGCCTCCATCCAGTCTATTAATTGTTGCCGGGAAGCTAGAGT
AAGTAGTTCGCCAGTTAATAGTTTGCGCAACGTTGTTGCCATTGCTACAGGCATCGTGGTGTCACGCTCG
TCGTTTGGTATGGCTTCATTCAGCTCCGGTTCCCAACGATCAAGGCGAGTTACATGATCCCCCATGTTGT
GCAAAAAAGCGGTTAGCTCCTTCGGTCCTCCGATCGTTGTCAGAAGTAAGTTGGCCGCAGTGTTATCACT
CATGGTTATGGCAGCACTGCATAATTCTCTTACTGTCATGCCATCCGTAAGATGCTTTTCTGTGACTGGT
GAGTACTCAACCAAGTCATTCTGAGAATAGTGTATGCGGCGACCGAGTTGCTCTTGCCCGGCGTCAATAC
GGGATAATACCGCGCCACATAGCAGAACTTTAAAAGTGCTCATCATTGGAAAACGTTCTTCGGGGCGAAA
ACTCTCAAGGATCTTACCGCTGTTGAGATCCAGTTCGATGTAACCCACTCGTGCACCCAACTGATCTTCA
GCATCTTTTACTTTCACCAGCGTTTCTGGGTGAGCAAAAACAGGAAGGCAAAATGCCGCAAAAAAGGGAA
TAAGGGCGACACGGAAATGTTGAATACTCATACTCTTCCTTTTTCAATATTATTGAAGCATTTATCAGGG
TTATTGTCTCATGAGCGGATACATATTTGAATGTATTTAGAAAAATAAACAAATAGGGGTTCCGCGCACA
TTTCCCCGAAAAGTGCCACCTGACGTC
Features (pLannotate 1.2.2; 22 found; start..end, strand, type, name):
     28..80      -  misc_feature   bom (fragment): basis of mobility region from pBR322
    235..614     +  enhancer       CMV enhancer: human cytomegalovirus immediate early enhancer
    615..818     +  promoter       CMV promoter: human cytomegalovirus (CMV) immediate early promoter
    814..847     +  LTR            5' LTR (truncated) (fragment): truncated 5' long terminal repeat (LTR) from HIV-1
    863..881     +  promoter       T7 promoter: promoter for bacteriophage T7 RNA polymerase
    910..930     +  CDS            FLAG (fragment): FLAG® epitope tag, followed by an enterokinase cleavage site
    937..5775    +  CDS            POLR2A (fragment): RPB1_CRIGR - Experimental evidence at protein level: Swiss-Prot protein existence level 1. DNA-dependent RNA polymerase catalyzes the transcription of DNA into RNA using the four ribonucleoside triphosphates as substrates. Largest and catalytic component of RNA polymerase II which synthesizes mRNA precursors and many functional non-coding RNAs. Forms the polymerase active center together with the second largest subunit. Pol II is the central component of the basal RNA polymerase II transcription machinery. It is composed of mobile elements that move relative to each other. RPB1 is part of the
   7022..7246    +  polyA_signal   bGH poly(A) signal: bovine growth hormone polyadenylation signal
   7250..7271    +  promoter       SV40 promoter (fragment): SV40 enhancer and early promoter
   7292..7720    +  rep_origin     f1 ori (sequence partly withheld): f1 bacteriophage origin of replication; arrow indicates direction of (+) strand synthesis
   7734..8063    +  promoter       SV40 promoter: SV40 enhancer and early promoter
   8111..8158    +  promoter       EM7 promoter: synthetic bacterial promoter&nbsp
   8177..8551    +  CDS            BleoR: antibiotic-binding protein; Sh ble from Streptoalloteichus hindustanus; confers resistance to bleomycin, phleomycin, and Zeocin™
   8561..8686    +  CDS            ble (fragment): BLE_KLEPN - Experimental evidence at protein level: Swiss-Prot protein existence level 1. Binding protein with a strong affinity to the bleomycin family of antibiotics. Binds to CL990; an antimitotic-antibiotic compound. From Klebsiella pneumoniae.
   8681..8802    +  polyA_signal   SV40 poly(A) signal: SV40 polyadenylation signal
   8873..8895    -  protein_bind   lac operator (fragment): The lac repressor binds to the lac operator to inhibit transcription in E. coli. This inhibition can be relieved by adding lactose or isopropyl-β-D-thiogalactopyranoside (IPTG). lac repressor encoded by lacI
   8899..8929    -  promoter       lac promoter: promoter for the E. coli lac operon
   8944..8965    -  protein_bind   CAP binding site: CAP binding activates transcription in the presence of cAMP. E. coli catabolite activator protein
   8978..9070    -  CDS            lacI (fragment): lac repressor; lacI; The lac repressor binds to the lac operator to inhibit transcription in E. coli. This inhibition can be relieved by adding lactose or isopropyl-β-D-thiogalactopyranoside (IPTG).
   9253..9841    -  rep_origin     ori: high-copy-number ColE1/pMB1/pBR322/pUC origin of replication
  10012..10872   -  CDS            AmpR: β-lactamase; bla; confers resistance to ampicillin, carbenicillin, and related antibiotics
  10873..10977   -  promoter       AmpR promoter: bla
