[The description below was written by a language model from this plasmid's Addgene catalogue record and pLannotate feature annotations shown in this document.]
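Description:
FLAG-Pol-II WT is a mammalian expression plasmid built on the pcDNA3.1(-) backbone in its Zeocin-selectable form. It carries the largest subunit of human RNA polymerase II (POLR2A, also called RPB1) with an N-terminal FLAG epitope supplied by the backbone. The depositor notes that the encoded protein is an α-amanitin-resistant form of the subunit. In the approximately 11 kb sequenced record, the CMV immediate-early enhancer and promoter drive the cassette. A T7 promoter, the FLAG tag and the POLR2A open reading frame follow, and the bovine growth hormone polyadenylation signal terminates the transcript. The automated annotation matches only part of the coding region to a reference RPB1 entry (a hamster ortholog), leaving a gap before the poly(A) signal. This is probably a limit of the annotation match, since the catalogue entry describes the insert as human and wild type. The short hits called as a truncated HIV-1 LTR, a lacI fragment and a second ble fragment are probably similar annotation artefacts.

Propagation in E. coli relies on the high-copy ColE1/pUC origin and β-lactamase (ampicillin resistance). An f1 origin is also present for single-stranded DNA production. A second cassette places the Sh ble gene under tandem SV40 early and bacterial EM7 promoters with an SV40 poly(A) signal, which allows Zeocin selection of transfected mammalian cells.

Because the tagged subunit tolerates α-amanitin, the drug can be used to inactivate the endogenous polymerase so that transcription depends on the exogenous protein. The associated publication examined how far the C-terminal domain heptapeptide repeats are required for pre-mRNA splicing and 3′-end cleavage. The "WT" in the name suggests that this construct served as the reference with an intact C-terminal domain in that work, although the record does not say so explicitly.
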