Addgene plasmid #35175: FLAG-Pol-II WT
Depositing lab: Benjamin Blencowe. Publication: Analysis of the requirement for RNA polymerase II CTD heptapeptide repeats in pre-mRNA splicing and 3'-end cleavage. Rosonina E, Blencowe BJ. RNA. 2004 Apr;10(4):581-9. 10.1261/rna.5207204 PubMed 15037767.
Backbone
  Vector backbone: pcDNA3.1(-)
  Backbone manufacturer: Invitrogen
  Backbone size w/o insert (bp): 5400
  Vector type: Mammalian Expression
  Selectable markers: Zeocin
Growth in bacteria
  Bacterial resistance: Ampicillin, 100 μg/mL
  Growth temperature: 37°C
  Growth strain: DH5alpha
  Copy number: High Copy
Gene/Insert
  Gene/Insert name: RPBI (alt names: POLRA; POLR2A)
  Species: H. sapiens (human)
  Entrez Gene: POLR2A (a.k.a. NEDHIB, POLR2, POLRA, RPB1, RPBh1, RPO2, RPOL2, RpIILS, hRPB220, hsRPB1)
  Promoter: CMV
  Tag / fusion protein: FLAG (N terminal on backbone)
  Cloning method: Restriction Enzyme; 5′ cloning site unknown (destroyed during cloning); 3′ cloning site unknown (not destroyed)
  Sequencing primers: 5′ CMV-Fwd; 3′ BGH-Rev
Terms and licenses: Academic/Nonprofit Terms; Industry Terms: Not Available to Industry
Depositor comments: α-amanitin-resistant form of the largest subunit of pol II
How to cite: FLAG-Pol-II WT was a gift from Benjamin Blencowe (Addgene plasmid # 35175 ; http://n2t.net/addgene:35175 ; RRID:Addgene_35175)
