>Addgene plasmid #35175 | FLAG-Pol-II WT | addgene partial sequence | sequence record 54247 | CMV-F 5'-CGCAAATGGGCGGTAGGCGTG-3'
TGGCTACTAGAGAACCCACTGCTTACTGGCTTATCGAAATTAATACGACTCACTATAGGGAGACCCAAGC
TGGCTAGGACCATGGACTACAAGGACGACGATGACAAGGCTAGCATGCACGGGGGTGGCCCCCCCTCGGG
GGACAGCGCATGCCCGCTGCGCACCATCAAGAGAGTCCAGTTCGGAGTCCTGAGTCCGGATGAACTGAAG
CGAATGTCTGTGACGGAGGGTGGCATCAAATACCCAGAGACGACTGAGGGAGGCCGCCCCAAGCTTGGGG
GGCTGATGGACCCGAGGCAGGGGGTGATTGAGCGGACTGGCCGCTGCCAAACATGTGCAGGAAACATGAC
AGAGTGTCCTGGCCACTTTGGCCACATTGAACTGGCCAAGCCTGTGTTTCACGTGGGCTTCCTGGTGAAG
ACAATGAAAGTTTTGCGCTGTGTCTGCTTCTTCTGCTCCAAACTGCTTGTGGACTCTAACAACCCAAAGA
TCAAGGATATCCTGGCTAAGTCCAAGGGACAGCCCAAGAAGCGGCTCACACATGTCTACGACCTTTGCAA
GGGCAAAAACATATGCGAGGGTGGGGAGGAGATGGACAACAAGTTCGGTGTGGAACAACCTGAGGGTGAC
GAGGATCTGACCAAAGAAAAGGGCCATGGTGGCTGTGGGCGGTACCAGCCCAGGATCCGGCGTTCTGGCC
TAGAGCTGTATGCGGAATGGAAGCACGTTAATGAGGACTCTCAGGAGAAGAAGATCCTGCTGAGTCCAGA
GCGAGTGCATGAGATCTTCAAACGCATCTCAGATGA
