>Addgene plasmid #35175 | FLAG-Pol-II WT | addgene partial sequence | sequence record 54250 | BGH_rev
CTAGCTAGCGTTCTCCTCGTCACTGTCATCCGGGCTGATAGCCGGGCTTGTGAGACTGTAGGTGGGGCTG
GTGGGCGAGTAACCAGGGGAAGTGGGAGAGTAGGTTGAGCCTTTGGGGGAGGTGGGCGAGTAGGTGGGGC
TGGTGGGCGAGTACTTGGGGGAAGTGGGCGAGTAAGTGGGGCTAGTAGGTGAGTACTTGGGAGAGGTTGG
GGTGTAGACTGGAGAGGTTGGGGAATAAGTAGGAGATGTTGGGGAGTATTTTGGGGTGGTGGGTGAATAG
GTGGGACTGGTAGGCGAGTACTTGGGAGAGGTGGGTGAATATTTGGGACTGGTAGGTGAGTACTTGGGAG
AGGTTGGGGTATACTCTGGGGAGCTGGGACTGTAAGAAGGACTGGTTGGGGTGTACTTGGGTGAGGTTGG
GCTGTAGCTGGGCGAGCTGGGGCTGTAGCTGGGTGAGCTTGGGGTATAGGTTGGAGACTGTGGTGTGTAT
CGTGGGCTGGAAGGGGAGTAACTTGGTGAGGTCGGGGAATAGCTGGGTGATGTTGGAGAGTAGCTTGGAG
AGGTTGGGCTGTAGTTAGGGCTGGTAGGTGTGTAG
