>Addgene plasmid #35175 | FLAG-Pol-II WT | depositor partial sequence | sequence record 156265 | FLAG-Pol II-WT
ATGGACTACAAGGACGACGATGACAAGGCTAGCATGCACGGGGGTGGCCCCCCCTCGGGGGACAGCGCAT
GCCCGCTGCGCACCATCAAGAGAGTCCAGTTCGGAGTCCTGAGTCCGGATGAACTGAAGCGAATGTCTGT
GACGGAGGGTGGCATCAAATACCCAGAGACGACTGAGGGAGGCCGCCCCAAGCTTGGGGGGCTGATGGAC
CCGAGGCAGGGGGTGATTGAGCGGACTGGCCGCTGCCAAACATGTGCAGGAAACATGACAGAGTGTCCTG
GCCACTTTGGCCACATTGAACTGGCCAAGCCTGTGTTTCACGTGGGCTTCCTGGTGAAGACAATGAAAGT
TTTGCGCTGTGTCTGCTTCTTCTGCTCCAAACTGCTTGTGGACTCTAACAACCCAAAGATCAAGGATATC
CTGGCTAAGTCCAAGGGACAGCCCAAGAAGCGGCTCACACATGTCTACGACCTTTGCAAGGGCAAAAACA
TATGCGAGGGTGGGGAGGAGATGGACAACAAGTTCGGTGTGGAACAACCTGAGGGTGACGAGGATCTGAC
CAAAGAAAAGGGCCATGGTGGCTGTGGGCGGTACCAGCCCAGGATCCGGCGTTCTGGCCTAGAGCTGTAT
GCGGAATGGAAGCACGTTAATGAGGACTCTCAGGAGAAGAAGATCCTGCTGAGTCCAGAGCGAGTGCATG
AGATCTTCAAACGCATCTCAGATGAGGAGTGTTTTGTGCTGGGCATGGAGCCCCGCTATGCACGGCCAGA
GTGGATGATTGTCACAGTGCTGCCTGTGCCCCCGCTCTCCGTGCGGCCTGCTGTTGTGATGCAGGGCTCT
GCCCGTAACCAGGATGACCTGACTCACAAACTGGCTGACATCGTGAAGATCAACAATCAGCTGCGGCGCA
ATGAGCAGAACGGCGCAGCGGCCCATGTCATTGCAGAGGATGTGAAGCTCCTCCAGTTCCATGTGGCCAC
CATGGTGGACAATGAGCTGCCTGGCTTGCCCCGTGCCATGCAGAAGTCTGGGCGTCCCCTCAAGTCCCTG
AAGCAGCGGTTGAAGGGCAAGGAAGGCCGGGTGCGAGGGAACCTGATGGGCAAAAGAGTGGACTTCTCGG
CCCGTACTGTCATCACCCCCGACCCCAACCTCTCCATTGACCAGGTTGGCGTGCCCCGCTCCATTGCTGC
CAACATGACCTTTGCGGAGATTGTCACCCCCTTCAACATTGACAGACTTCAAGAACTAGTGCGCAGGGGG
AACAGCCAGTACCCAGGCGCCAAGTACATCATCCGAGACAATGGTGATCGCATTGACTTGCGTTTCCACC
CCAAGCCCAGTGACCTTCACCTGCAGACCGGCTATAAGGTGGAACGGCACATGTGTGATGGGGACATTGT
TATCTTCAACCGGCAGCCAACTCTGCACAAAATGTCCATGATGGGGCATCGGGTCCGCATTCTCCCATGG
TCTACCTTTCGCTTGAATCTTAGCGTGACAACTCCGTACAATGCAGACTTTGACGGGGATGAGATGAACT
TGCACCTGCCACAGTCTCTGGAGACGCGAGCAGAGATCCAGGAGCTGGCCATGGTTCCTCGCATGATTGT
CACCCCCCAGAGCAATCGGCCTGTCATGGGTATTGTGCAGGACACACTCACAGCAGTGCGCAAATTCACC
AAGAGAGACGTCTTCCTGGAGCGGGGTGAAGTGATGAACCTCCTGATGTTCCTGTCGACGTGGGATGGGA
AGGTCCCACAGCCGGCCATCCTAAAGCCCCGGCCCCTGTGGACAGGCAAGCAAATCTTCTCCCTCATCAT
ACCTGGTCACATCAATTGTATCCGTACCCACAGCACCCATCCCGATGATGAAGACAGTGGCCCTTACAAG
CACATCTCTCCTGGGGACACCAAGGTGGTGGTGGAGAATGGGGAGCTGATCATGGGCATCCTGTGTAAGA
AGTCTCTGGGCACGTCAGCTGGCTCCCTGGTCCACATCTCCTACCTAGAGATGGGTCATGACATCACTCG
CCTCTTCTACTCCAACATTCAGACTGTCATTAACAACTGGCTCCTCATCGAGGGTCATACTATTGGCATT
GGGGACTCCATTGCTGATTCTAAGACTTACCAGGACATTCAGAACACTATTAAGAAGGCCAAGCAGGACG
TAATAGAGGTCATCGAGAAGGCACACAACAATGAGCTGGAGCCCACCCCAGGGAACACTCTGCGGCAGAC
GTTTGAGAATCAGGTGAACCGCATTCTTAACGATGCCCGAGACAAGACTGGCTCCTCTGCTCAGAAATCC
CTGTCTGAATACAACAACTTCAAGTCTATGGTCGTGTCCGGAGCTAAAGGTTCCAAGATTAACATCTCCC
AGGTCATTGCTGTCGTTGGACAGCAGGACGTCGAGGGCAAGCGGATTCCATTTGGCTTCAAGCACCGGAC
TCTGCCTCACTTCATCAAGGATGACTACGGGCCTGAGAGCCGTGGCTTTGTGGAGAACTCCTACCTAGCC
GGCCTCACACCCACTGAGTTCTTTTTCCACGCCATGGGGGGTCGTGAGGGGCTCATTGACACGGCTGTCA
AGACTGCTGAGACTGGATACATCCAGCGGCGGCTGATCAAGTCCATGGAGTCAGTGATGGTGAAGTACGA
CGCGACTGTGCGGAACTCCATCAACCAGGTGGTGCAGCTGCGCTACGGCGAAGACGGCCTGGCAGGCGAG
AGCGTTGAGTTCCAGAACCTGGCTACGCTTAAGCCTTCCAACAAGGCTTTTGAGAAGAAGTTCCGCTTTG
ATTATACCAATGAGAGGGCCCTGCGGCGCACTCTGCAGGAGGACCTGGTGAAGGACGTGCTGAGCAACGC
ACACATCCAGAACGAGTTGGAGCGGGAATTTGAGCGGATGCGGGAGGATCGGGAGGTGCTCAGGGTCATC
TTCCCAACTGGAGACAGCAAGGTCGTCCTCCCCTGTAACCTGCTGCGGATGATCTGGAATGCTCAGAAAA
TCTTCCACATCAACCCACGCCTTCCCTCCGACCTGCACCCCATCAAAGTGGTGGAGGGAGTCAAGGAATT
GAGCAAGAAGCTGGTGATTGTGAATGGGGATGACCCACTAAGTCGACAGGCCCAGGAAAATGCCACGCTG
CTCTTCAACATCCACCTGCGGTCCACGTTGTGTTCCCGCCGCATGGCAGAGGAGTTTCGGCTCAGTGGGG
AGGCCTTCGACTGGCTGCTTGGGGAGATTGAGTCCAAGTTCAACCAAGCCATTGCGCATCCCGGGGAAAT
GGTGGGGGCTCTGGCTGCGCAGTCCCTTGGAGAACCTGCCACCCAGATGACCTTGAATACCTTCCACTAT
GCTGGTGTGTCTGCCAAGAATGTGACGCTGGGTGTGCCCCGACTTAAGGAGCTCATCAACATTTCCAAGA
AGCCAAAGACTCCTTCGCTTACTGTCTTCCTGTTGGGCCAGTCCGCTCGAGATGCTGAGAGAGCCAAGGA
TATTCTGTGCCGTCTGGAGCATACAACGTTGAGGAAGGTGACTGCCAACACAGCCATCTACTATGACCCC
AACCCCCAGAGCACGGTGGTGGCAGAGGATCAGGAATGGGTGAATGTCTACTATGAAATGCCTGACTTTG
ATGTGGCCCGAATCTCCCCCTGGCTGTTGCGGGTGGAGCTGGATCGGAAGCACATGACTGACCGGAAGCT
CACCATGGAGCAGATTGCTGAAAAGATCAATGCTGGTTTTGGTGACGACTTGAACTGCATCTTTAATGAT
GACAATGCAGAGAAGCTGGTGCTCCGTATTCGCATCATGAACAGCGATGAGAACAAGATGCAAGAGGAGG
AAGAGGTGGTGGACAAGATGGATGATGATGTCTTCCTGCGCTGCATCGAGTCCAACATGCTGACAGATAT
GACCCTGCAGGGCATCGAGCAGATCAGCAAGGTGTACATGCACTTGCCACAGACAGACAACAAGAAGAAG
ATCATCATCACGGAGGATGGGGAATTCAAGGCCCTGCAGGAGTGGATCCTGGAGACGGACGGCGTGAGCT
TGATGCGGGTGCTGAGTGAGAAGGACGTGGACCCCGTACGCACCACGTCCAATGACATTGTGGAGATCTT
CACGGTGCTGGGCATTGAAGCCGTGCGGAAGGCCCTGGAGCGGGAGCTGTACCACGTCATCTCCTTTGAT
GGCTCCTATGTCAATTACCGACACTTGGCTCTCTTGTGTGATACCATGACCTGTCGTGGCCACTTGATGG
CCATCACCCGACACGGAGTCAACCGCCAGGACACAGGACCACTCATGAAGTGTTCCTTTGAGGAAACGGT
GGACGTGCTTATGGAAGCAGCCGCACACGGTGAGAGTGACCCCATGAAGGGGGTCTCTGAGAATATCATG
CTGGGCCAGCTGGCTCCGGCCGGCACTGGCTGCTTTGACCTCCTGCTTGATGCAGAGAAGTGCAAGTATG
GCATGGAGATCCCCACCAATATCCCCGGCCTGGGGGCTGCTGGACCCACCGGCATGTTCTTTGGTTCAGC
ACCCAGTCCCATGGGTGGAATCTCTCCTGCCATGACACCTTGGAACCAGGGTGCAACCCCTGCCTATGGC
GCCTGGTCCCCCAGTGTTGGGAGTGGAATGACCCCAGGGGCAGCCGGCTTCTCTCCCAGTGCTGCGTCAG
ATGCCAGCGGCTTCAGCCCAGGTTACTCCCCTGCCTGGTCTCCCACACCGGGCTCCCCGGGGTCCCCAGG
TCCCTCAAGCCCCTACATCCCTTCACCAGGTGGTGCCATGTCTCCCAGCTACTCGCCAACGTCACCTGCC
TACGAGCCCCGCTCTCCTGGGGGCTACACACCCCAGAGTCCCTCTTATTCCCCCACTTCACCCTCCTACT
CCCCTACCTCTCCATCCTATTCTCCAACCAGTCCCAACTATAGTCCCACATCACCCAGCTATTCGCCAAC
GTCACCCAGCTACTCACCGACCTCTCCCAGCTACTCACCCACCTCTCCCAGCTACTCGCCCACCTCTCCC
AGCTACTCGCCCACCTCTCCCAGCTACTCACCCACTTCCCCTAGCTACTCGCCCACTTCCCCTAGCTACT
CGCCAACGTCTCCCAGCTACTCGCCGACATCTCCCAGCTACTCGCCAACTTCACCCAGCTATTCTCCCAC
TTCTCCCAGCTACTCACCTACCTCTCCAAGCTATTCACCCACCTCCCCCAGCTACTCACCCACTTCCCCA
AGTTACTCACCCACCAGCCCGAACTATTCTCCAACCAGTCCCAATTACACCCCAACATCACCCAGCTACA
GCCCGACATCACCCAGCTATTCACCTACTAGTCCCAACTACACACCTACCAGCCCTAACTACAGCCCAAC
CTCTCCAAGCTACTCTCCAACATCACCCAGCTATTCCCCGACCTCACCAAGTTACTCCCCTTCCAGCCCA
CGATACACACCACAGTCTCCAACCTATACCCCAAGCTCACCCAGCTACAGCCCCAGCTCGCCCAGCTACA
GCCCAACCTCACCCAAGTACACCCCAACCAGTCCTTCTTACAGTCCCAGCTCCCCAGAGTATACCCCAAC
CTCTCCCAAGTACTCACCTACCAGTCCCAAATATTCACCCACCTCTCCCAAGTACTCGCCTACCAGTCCC
ACCTATTCACCCACCACCCCAAAATACTCCCCAACATCTCCTACTTATTCCCCAACCTCTCCAGTCTACA
CCCCAACCTCTCCCAAGTACTCACCTACTAGCCCCACTTACTCGCCCACTTCCCCCAAGTACTCGCCCAC
CAGCCCCACCTACTCGCCCACCTCCCCCAAAGGCTCAACCTACTCTCCCACTTCCCCTGGTTACTCGCCC
ACCAGCCCCACCTACAGTCTCACAAGCCCGGCTATCAGCCCGGATGACAGTGACGAGGAGAACTGAGGGC
ACGTGGGGTGCGGCAGCGGGCTAGGGCCCAGGGCAGCTTGCCCGTGCTGCTGTGCAGTTCTTGCCTC
